>Addgene plasmid #31014 | pNN8 | depositor full sequence | sequence record 14220 | Author sequence
CTGCATTAATGAATCGGCCAACGCGCGGGGAGAGGCGGTTTGCGTATTGGGCGCTCTTCCGCTTCCTCGC
TCACTGACTCGCTGCGCTCGGTCGTTCGGCTGCGGCGAGCGGTATCAGCTCACTCAAAGGCGGTAATACG
GTTATCCACAGAATCAGGGGATAACGCAGGAAAGAACATGAATTAATTCTCATGTTTGACAGCTTATCAT
CGATTAGCTTTAATGCGGTAGTTTATCACAGTTAAATTGCTAACGCAGTCAGGCACCGTGTATGAAATCT
AACAATGCGCTCATCGTCATCCTCGGCACCGTCACCCTGGATGCTGTAGGCATAGGCTTGGTTATGCCGG
TACTGCCGGGCCTCTTGCGGGATATCGTCCATTCCGACAGCATCGCCAGTCACTATGGCGTGCTGCTAGC
GCTATATGCGTTGATGCAATTTCTATGCGCACCCGTTCTCGGAGCACTGTCCGACCGCTTTGGCCGCCGC
CCAGTCCTGCTCGCTTCGCTACTTGGAGCCACTATCGACTACGCGATCATGGCGACCACACCCGTCCTGT
GGATTCTCTACGCCGGACGCATCGTGGCCGGCATCACCGGCGCCACAGGTGCGGTTGCTGGCGCCTATAT
CGCCGACATCACCGATGGGGAAGATCGGGCTCGCCACTTCGGGCTCATGAGCGCTTGTTTCGGCGTGGGT
ATGGTGGCAGGCCCCGTGGCCGGGGGACTGTTGGGCGCCATCTCCTTACATGCACCATTCCTTGCGGCGG
CGGTGCTCAACGGCCTCAACCTACTACTGGGCTGCTTCCTAATGCAGGAGTCGCATAAGGGAGAGCGCCG
ACCCATGCCCTTGAGAGCCTTCAACCCAGTCAGCTCCTTCCGGTGGGCGCGGGGCATGACTATCGTCGCC
GCACTTATGACTGTCTTCTTTATCATGCAACTCGTAGGACAGGTGCCGGCAGCGCTCTGGGTCATTTTCG
GCGAGGACCGCTTTCGCTGGAGCGCGACGATGATCGGCCTGTCGCTTGCGGTATTCGGAATCTTGCACGC
CCTCGCTCAAGCCTTCGTCACTGGTCCCGCCACCAAACGTTTCGGCGAGAAGCAGGCCATTATCGCCGGC
ATGGCGGCCGACGCGCTGGGCTACGTCTTGCTGGCGTTCGCGACGCGAGGCTGGATGGCCTTCCCCATTA
TGATTCTTCTCGCTTCCGGCGGCATCGGGATGCCCGCGTTGCAGGCCATGCTGTCCAGGCAGGTAGATGA
CGACCATCAGGGACAGCTTCAAGGATCGCTCGCGGCTCTTACCAGCCTAACTTCGATCATTGGACCGCTG
ATCGTCACGGCGATTTATGCCGCCTCGGCGAGCACATGGAACGGGTTGGCATGGATTGTAGGCGCCGCCC
TATACCTTGTCTGCCTCCCCGCGTTGCGTCGCGGTGCATGGAGCCGGGCCACCTCGACCTGAATGGAAGC
CGGCGGCACCTCGCTAACGGATTCACCACTCCAAGAATTGGAGCCAATCAATTCTTGCGGAGAACTGTGA
ATGCGCAAACCAACCCTTGATCGGGGAAGAACAGTATGTCGAGCTATTTTTTGACTTACTGGGGATCAAG
CCTGATTGGGAGAAAATAAAATATCCCCTATAGTGAGTCGTATTACATGGTCATAGCTGTTTCCTGGCAG
CTCTGGCCCGTGTCTCAAAATCTCTGATGTTACATTGCACAAGATAAAAATATATCATCATGCCTCCTCT
AGAGGTCTCCGAAACGGTGCAGCGGCTGTTGCCGGTGCTGTGCCAGGACCATGGCCTGACCCCGGACCAA
GTGGTGGCTATCGCCAGCAACAATGGCGGCAAGCAAGCGCTCGAAGAGACCCTCGAGCCACCCATGACCA
AAATCCCTTAACGTGAGTTACGCGTCGTTCCACTGAGCGTCAGACCCCGTAGAAAAGATCAAAGGATCTT
CTTGAGATCCTTTTTTTCTGCGCGTAATCTGCTGCTTGCAAACAAAAAAACCACCGCTACCAGCGGTGGT
TTGTTTGCCGGATCAAGAGCTACCAACTCTTTTTCCGAAGGTAACTGGCTTCAGCAGAGCGCAGATACCA
AATACTGTTCTTCTAGTGTAGCCGTAGTTAGGCCACCACTTCAAGAACTCTGTAGCACCGCCTACATACC
TCGCTCTGCTAATCCTGTTACCAGTGGCTGCTGCCAGTGGCGATAAGTCGTGTCTTACCGGGTTGGACTC
AAGACGATAGTTACCGGATAAGGCGCAGCGGTCGGGCTGAACGGGGGGTTCGTGCACACAGCCCAGCTTG
GAGCGAACGACCTACACCGAACTGAGATACCTACAGCGTGAGCTATGAGAAAGCGCCACGCTTCCCGAAG
GGAGAAAGGCGGACAGGTATCCGGTAAGCGGCAGGGTCGGAACAGGAGAGCGCACGAGGGAGCTTCCAGG
GGGAAACGCCTGGTATCTTTATAGTCCTGTCGGGTTTCGCCACCTCTGACTTGAGCGTCGATTTTTGTGA
TGCTCGTCAGGGGGGCGGAGCCTATGGAAAAACGCCAGCAACGCGGCCTTTTTACGGTTCCTGGCCTTTT
GCTGGCCTTTTGCTCACATGTTCTTTCCTGCGTTATCCCCTGATTCTGTGGATAACCGTATTACCGCCTT
TGAGTGAGCTGATACCGCTCGCCGCAGCCGAACGACCGAGCGCAGCGAGTCAGTGAGCGAGGAAGCGGAA
GAGCGCCCAATACGCAAACCGCCTCTCCCCGCGCGTTGGCCGATTCATTAATGCAGCTGGCACGACAGGT
TTCCCGACTGGAAAGCGGGCAGTGAGCGCAACGCAATTAATACGCGTACCGCTAGCCAGGAAGAGTTTGT
AGAAACGCAAAAAGGCCATCCGTCAGGATGGCCTTCTGCTTAGTTTGATGCCTGGCAGTTTATGGCGGGC
GTCCTGCCCGCCACCCTCCGGGCCGTTGCTTCACAACGTTCAAATCCGCTCCCGGCGGATTTGTCCTACT
CAGGAGAGCGTTCACCGACAAACAACAGATAAAACGAAAGGCCCAGTCTTCCGACTGAGCCTTTCGTTTT
ATTTGATGCCTGGCAGTTCCCTACTCTCGCGTT
Features (pLannotate 1.2.2; 10 found; start..end, strand, type, name):
      1..54      -  CDS            lacI (fragment): lac repressor; lacI; The lac repressor binds to the lac operator to inhibit transcription in E. coli. This inhibition can be relieved by adding lactose or isopropyl-β-D-thiogalactopyranoside (IPTG).
     56..180     -  rep_origin     RSF ori (fragment): Plasmids containing the RSF 1030 origin of replication can be propagated in E. coli cells that contain additional plasmids with compatible origins.
    196..224     +  promoter       tet promoter: E. coli promoter for tetracycline efflux protein gene
    272..1462    +  CDS            TcR: tetracycline efflux protein; tet; confers resistance to tetracycline
   1560..1634    +  CDS            KanR (fragment): aminoglycoside phosphotransferase; aphA-3; confers resistance to kanamycin
   1637..1655    -  promoter       T7 promoter: promoter for bacteriophage T7 RNA polymerase
   1962..2550    +  rep_origin     ori: high-copy-number ColE1/pMB1/pBR322/pUC origin of replication
   2733..2825    +  CDS            lacI (fragment): lac repressor; lacI; The lac repressor binds to the lac operator to inhibit transcription in E. coli. This inhibition can be relieved by adding lactose or isopropyl-β-D-thiogalactopyranoside (IPTG).
   2880..2907    -  terminator     rrnB T2 terminator: transcription terminator T2 from the E. coli rrnB gene
   3039..3082    +  terminator     rrnB T1 terminator: Escherichia coli rrnB; transcription terminator T1 from the E. coli rrnB gene
