[The description below was written by a language model from this plasmid's Addgene catalogue record and pLannotate feature annotations shown in this document.]
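Description:
pNN8 is a small bacterial module plasmid from a Golden Gate–style toolkit for assembling custom TAL effector and TALEN constructs. It is built on the pTC14 backbone (about 3.0 kb without insert; the deposited sequence is about 3.1 kb) and carries a 118 bp insert named "repeat NN8", a single TAL effector repeat derived from Xanthomonas oryzae, cloned between XbaI and XhoI sites that both remain intact. By the naming convention of such kits, NN denotes the repeat-variable diresidue that determines which DNA base the repeat recognises, and the number 8 indicates the position the module is meant to occupy in an ordered repeat array, although the record itself does not spell this out.

The plasmid replicates in E. coli from a high-copy ColE1/pUC-type origin and is selected with tetracycline through a TcR efflux gene driven by its native tet promoter. The automated annotation also picks up short fragments of lacI, a kanamycin resistance gene and an RSF origin, together with a T7 promoter and rrnB T1 and T2 terminators. These appear to be backbone remnants or insulating elements rather than functional expression parts. The repeat insert itself is not annotated in the feature table, and no promoter is described as driving it, consistent with its role as a storage and donor clone rather than an expression vector. In use, the repeat would be released and ligated in order with other positional modules to build arrays with a chosen DNA-binding specificity, which are then moved into TALEN or other TAL effector backbones for DNA targeting.
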