Addgene plasmid #31014: pNN8
Depositing lab: Adam Bogdanove & Daniel Voytas. Depositing organization: University of Minnesota. Publication: Efficient design and assembly of custom TALEN and other TAL effector-based constructs for DNA targeting. Cermak T, Doyle EL, Christian M, Wang L, Zhang Y, Schmidt C, Baller JA, Somia NV, Bogdanove AJ, Voytas DF. Nucleic Acids Res. 2011 Jul;39(12):e82. doi: 10.1093/nar/gkr218 PubMed 21493687.
Backbone
  Vector backbone: pTC14
  Backbone size w/o insert (bp): 2989
Growth in bacteria
  Bacterial resistance: Tetracycline, 10 μg/mL
  Growth temperature: 37°C
  Growth strain: DH5alpha
  Growth instructions: DH10B/LB+antibiotics
  Copy number: High Copy
Gene/Insert
  Gene/Insert name: repeat NN8
  Species: Xanthamonas oryzae
  Insert size (bp): 118
  Cloning method: Restriction Enzyme; 5′ cloning site XbaI (not destroyed); 3′ cloning site XhoI (not destroyed)
  Sequencing primers: 5′ pTC14_F2 (caagcctgattgggagaaaa)
Terms and licenses: Academic/Nonprofit Terms; Industry Terms: Not Available to Industry
How to cite: pNN8 was a gift from Adam Bogdanove & Daniel Voytas (Addgene plasmid # 31014 ; http://n2t.net/addgene:31014 ; RRID:Addgene_31014)
