>Addgene plasmid #31014 | pNN8 | addgene partial sequence | sequence record 35570 | 31014 with pTC14_F2 (caagcctgattgggagaaaa)
ATAGCTGTTTCCTGGCAGCTCTGGCCCGTGTCTCAAAATCTCTGATGTTACATTGCACAAGATAAAAATA
TATCATCATGCCTCCTCTAGAGGTCTCCGAAACGGTGCAGCGGCTGTTGCCGGTGCTGTGCCAGGACCAT
GGCCTGACCCCGGACCAAGTGGTGGCTATCGCCAGCAACAATGGCGGCAAGCAAGCGCTCGAAGAGACCC
TCGAGCCACCCATGACCAAAATCCCTTAACGTGAGTTACGCGTCGTTCCACTGAGCGTCAGACCCCGTAG
AAAAGATCAAAGGATCTTCTTGAGATCCTTTTTTTCTGCGCGTAATCTGCTGCTTGCAAACAAAAAAACC
ACCGCTACCAGCGGTGGTTTGTTTGCCGGATCAAGAGCTACCAACTCTTTTTCCGAAGGTAACTGGCTTC
AGCAGAGCGCAGATACCAAATACTGTTCTTCTAGTGTAGCCGTAGTTAGGCCACCACTTCAAGAACTCTG
TAGCACCGCCTACATACCTCGCTCTGCTAATCCTGTTACCAGTGGCTGCTGCCAGTGGCGATAAGTCGTG
TCTTACCGGGTTGGACTCAAGACGATAGTTACCGGATAAGGCGCAGCGGTCGGGCTGAACGGGGGGTTCG
TGCACACAGCCCAGCTTGGAGCGAACGACCTACACCGAACTGAGATACCTACAGCGTGAGCTATGAGAAA
GCGCCACGCTTCCCGAAGGGAGAAAGGCGGACAGGTATCCGGTAAGCGGCAGGGTCGGAACAGGAGAGCG
CACGAGGGAGCTTCCAGGGGGAAACGCCTGGTATCTTTATAGTCCTGTCGGGTTTCGCCACCTCTGACTT
GAGCGTCGATTTTTGTGATGCTCGTCAGGGGGGCGGAGCCTATGGAAAAACGCCAGCAACGCGGCCTTTT
TACGGTTCCTGGCCTTTTGCTGGCCTTT
